Addgene plasmid #96895: EKARet-cyto
Purpose: FLIM sensor for ERK activation in cytosol
Depositing lab: Ryohei Yasuda. Publication: Imaging ERK and PKA Activation in Single Dendritic Spines during Structural Plasticity. Tang S, Yasuda R. Neuron. 2017 Mar 22;93(6):1315-1324.e3. doi: 10.1016/j.neuron.2017.02.032. Epub 2017 Mar 9. PubMed 28285819.
Backbone
  Vector backbone: pCI
  Vector type: Mammalian Expression
Growth in bacteria
  Bacterial resistance: Ampicillin, 100 μg/mL
  Growth temperature: 37°C
  Growth strain: DH5alpha
  Copy number: High Copy
Gene/Insert
  Gene/Insert name: FLIM Sensor for ERK Activity in Cytosol (alt name: EKARet-cyto)
  Insert size (bp): 2000
  Promoter: CMV
  Tag / fusion protein: sREAChet (N terminal on insert); EGFP (C terminal on insert)
  Cloning method: Restriction Enzyme; 5′ cloning site NheI (unknown if destroyed); 3′ cloning site NotI (unknown if destroyed)
  Sequencing primers: 5′ CMV Forward; 3′ CCCTGAACCTGAAACATAAAATG
Resource information
  A portion of this plasmid was derived from a plasmid made by: Our lab (EKAR), Michiyuki Matsuda (EKAREV)
Terms and licenses: Academic/Nonprofit Terms; Industry Terms: Not Available to Industry
Depositor comments: Harvey, C.D., Ehrhardt, A.G., Cellurale, C., Zhong, H., Yasuda, R., Davis, R.J., and Svoboda, K. (2008). A genetically encoded fluorescent sensor of ERK activity. Proc. Natl. Acad. Sci. USA 105, 19264–19269. Komatsu, N., Aoki, K., Yamada, M., Yukinaga, H., Fujita, Y., Kamioka, Y., and Matsuda, M. (2011). Development of an optimized backbone of FRET biosensors for kinases and GTPases. Mol. Biol. Cell 22, 4647–4656.
How to cite: EKARet-cyto was a gift from Ryohei Yasuda (Addgene plasmid # 96895 ; http://n2t.net/addgene:96895 ; RRID:Addgene_96895)
