[The description below was written by a language model from this plasmid's Addgene catalogue record and pLannotate feature annotations shown in this document.]
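Description:
EKARet-cyto is a mammalian expression plasmid built on the pCI backbone that encodes a genetically encoded sensor for ERK kinase activity in the cytosol, designed for readout by fluorescence lifetime imaging (FLIM). It is propagated in E. coli as a high-copy plasmid through a ColE1/pUC-type origin and selected with ampicillin via the β-lactamase gene. An f1 phage origin is also present, along with short remnants of lacZα, bom and rop that are backbone leftovers rather than functional parts.

The sensor cassette of about 2 kb is driven by the human CMV immediate-early enhancer and promoter, followed by the pCI chimeric β-globin/immunoglobulin intron, which generally improves transcript processing and expression. A T7 promoter sits just upstream of the coding region, and an SV40 polyadenylation signal lies downstream. According to the catalogue, the open reading frame begins with sREAChet at the N terminus and ends with EGFP at the C terminus. The automated annotation labels the first fluorescent protein domain as Citrine, which most likely reflects sequence similarity between this YFP-family acceptor and Citrine. Next comes a fragment of human PIN1, a protein that binds phosphorylated Ser/Thr-Pro motifs and probably acts here as the phospho-binding module. An unannotated stretch of roughly 400 bp separates this fragment from EGFP; it presumably holds the linker and ERK substrate region, but the record does not describe it. In sensors of this type, phosphorylation of the substrate alters FRET between the EGFP donor and the acceptor, which shifts the donor's fluorescence lifetime.

The record notes that parts of the design derive from the earlier EKAR and EKAREV sensors. The associated work applied the sensor to imaging ERK activation in single dendritic spines during structural plasticity.
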