Features (pLannotate 1.2.2; 16 found; start..end, strand, type, name):
    140..517     +  enhancer       CMV enhancer: human cytomegalovirus immediate early enhancer
    519..718     +  promoter       CMV promoter: human cytomegalovirus (CMV) immediate early promoter
    857..989     +  intron         chimeric intron: chimera between introns from human β-globin and immunoglobulin heavy chain genes
   1034..1052    +  promoter       T7 promoter: promoter for bacteriophage T7 RNA polymerase
   1058..1774    +  CDS            Citrine: enhanced variant of YFP (Heikal et al., 2001) mammalian codon-optimized
   1781..1942    +  CDS            PIN1 (fragment): PIN1_HUMAN - Experimental evidence at protein level: Swiss-Prot protein existence level 1. Peptidyl-prolyl cis/trans isomerase (PPIase) that binds to and isomerizes specific phosphorylated Ser/Thr-Pro (pSer/Thr-Pro) motifs (PubMed:21497122, PubMed:23623683, PubMed:29686383). By inducing conformational changes in a subset of phosphorylated proteins, acts as a molecular switch in multiple cellular processes (PubMed:21497122, PubMed:22033920, PubMed:23623683). Displays a preference for acidic residues located N-terminally to the proline bond to be isomerized. Regulates mitosis presumably by inter
   2363..3079    +  CDS            EGFP: EGFP is a basic (constitutively fluorescent) green fluorescent protein published in 1996, derived from Aequorea victoria. It is reported to be a rapidly-maturing weak dimer with moderate acid sensitivity.
   3158..3279    -  polyA_signal   SV40 poly(A) signal: SV40 polyadenylation signal
   3302..3370    -  CDS            large T antigen (fragment): large T antigen from SV40 (simian virus 40)
   3389..3456    +  CDS            lacZα (fragment): LacZα fragment of β-galactosidase; lacZ fragment
   3460..3888    +  rep_origin     f1 ori (sequence partly withheld): f1 bacteriophage origin of replication; arrow indicates direction of (+) strand synthesis
   3916..4015    -  misc_feature   bom (fragment): basis of mobility region from pBR322
   4117..4152    -  CDS            rop (fragment): Rop protein, which maintains plasmids at low copy number; rop
   4247..4351    +  promoter       AmpR promoter: bla
   4352..5212    +  CDS            AmpR: β-lactamase; bla; confers resistance to ampicillin, carbenicillin, and related antibiotics
   5383..5970    +  rep_origin     ori: high-copy-number ColE1/pMB1/pBR322/pUC origin of replication
>Addgene plasmid #96895 | EKARet-cyto | addgene full sequence | sequence record 182393 | Addgene NGS Result
TCAATATTGGCCATTAGCCATATTATTCATTGGTTATATAGCATAAATCAATATTGGCTATTGGCCATTG
CATACGTTGTATCTATATCATAATATGTACATTTATATTGGCTCATGTCCAATATGACCGCCATGTTGGC
ATTGATTATTGACTAGTTATTAATAGTAATCAATTACGGGGTCATTAGTTCATAGCCCATATATGGAGTT
CCGCGTTACATAACTTACGGTAAATGGCCCGCCTGGCTGACCGCCCAACGACCCCCGCCCATTGACGTCA
ATAATGACGTATGTTCCCATAGTAACGCCAATAGGGACTTTCCATTGACGTCAATGGGCGGAGTATTTAC
GGTAAACTGCCCACTTGGCAGTACATCAAGTGTATCATATGCCAAGTCCGCCCCCTATTGACGTCAATGA
CGGTAAATGGCCCGCCTGGCATTATGCCCAGTACATGACCTTACGGGACTTTCCTACTTGGCAGTACATC
TACGTATTAGTCATCGCTATTACCATGGTGATGCGGTTTTGGCAGTACACCAATGGGCGTGGATAGCGGT
TTGACTCACGGGGATTTCCAAGTCTCCACCCCATTGACGTCAATGGGAGTTTGTTTTGGCACCAAAATCA
ACGGGACTTTCCAAAATGTCGTAATAACCCCGCCCCGTTGACGCAAATGGGCGGTAGGCGTGTACGGTGG
GAGGTCTATATAAGCAGAGCTCGTTTAGTGAACCGTCAGATCACTAGAAGCTTTATTGCGGTAGTTTATC
ACAGTTAAATTGCTAACGCAGTCAGTGCTTCTGACACAACAGTCTCGAACTTAAGCTGCAGAAGTTGGTC
GTGAGGCACTGGGCAGGTAAGTATCAAGGTTACAAGACAGGTTTAAGGAGACCAATAGAAACTGGGCTTG
TCGAGACAGAGAAGACTCTTGCGTTTCTGATAGGCACCTATTGGTCTTACTGACATCCACTTTGCCTTTC
TCTCCACAGGTGTCCACTCCCAGTTCAATTACAGCTCTTAAGGCTAGAGTACTTAATACGACTCACTATA
GGCTAGCATGGTGAGCAAGGGCGAGGAGCTGTTCACCGGGGTGGTGCCCATCCTGGTCGAGCTGGACGGC
GACGTAAACGGCCACAAGTTCAGCGTGTCCGGCGAGGGCGAGGGCGATGCCACCTACGGCAAGCTGACCC
TGAAGCTCATCTGCACCACCGGCAAGCTGCCCGTGCCCTGGCCCACCCTCGTGACCACCTTCGGCTACGG
CCTGATGTGCTTCGCCCGCTACCCCGACCACATGAAGCAGCACGACTTCTTCAAGTCCGCCATGCCCGAA
GGCTACGTCCAGGAGCGCACCATCTTCTTCAAGGACGACGGCAACTACAAGACCCGCGCCGAGGTGAAGT
TCGAGGGCGACACCCTGGTGAACCGCATCGAGCTGAAGGGCATCGACTTCAAGGAGGACGGCAACATCCT
GGGGCACAAGCTGGAGTACAACTGGAACAGCGTCAACGTCTATATCATGGCCGACAAGCAGAAGAACGGC
ATCAAGGTGAACTTCAAGATCCGCCACAACATCGAGGACGGCAGCGTGCAGCTCGCCGACCACTACCAGC
AGAACACCCCCATCGGCGACGGCCCCGTGCTGCTGCCCGACAACCACTACCTGAGCTACCAGTCCGCCCT
GTTCAAAGACCCCAACGAGAAGCGCGATCACATGGTCCTGCTGGAGTTCCTGACCGCCGCCGGGATCACT
CTCGGCATGGACGAGCTGTACAAGCTCGAGATGGCGGACGAGGAGAAGCTGCCGCCCGGCTGGGAGAAGC
GCATGAGCCGCAGCTCAGGCCGAGTGTACTACTTCAACCACATCACTAACGCCAGCCAGTGGGAGCGGCC
CAGCGGCAACAGCAGCAGTGGTGGCAAAAACGGGCAGGGGGAGCCTGCCAGGGGTACCAGTGCTGGTGGT
AGTGCTGGTGGTAGTGCTGGTGGTAGTGCTGGTGGTAGTGCTGGTGGTTCCGGCAGTGCTGGTGGTAGTG
CTGGTGGTAGTACCAGTGCTGGTGGTAGTGCTGGTGGTAGTGCTGGTGGTAGTGCTGGTGGTAGTGCTGG
TGGTTCCGGCAGTGCTGGTGGTAGTGCTGGTGGTAGTACCAGTGCTGGTGGTAGTGCTGGTGGTAGTGCT
GGTGGTAGTGCTGGTGGTAGTGCTGGTGGTTCCGGCAGTGCTGGTGGTAGTGCTGGTGGTAGTACCAGTG
CTGGTGGTAGTGCTGGTGGTAGTGCTGGTGGTAGTGCTGGTGGTAGTGCTGGTGGTTCCGGACCAGATGT
CCCTAGAACTCCAGTGGATAAAGCAAAGCTGTCATTCCAATTTCCGACGCGTATGGTGAGCAAGGGCGAG
GAGCTGTTCACCGGGGTGGTGCCCATCCTGGTCGAGCTGGACGGCGACGTAAACGGCCACAAGTTCAGCG
TGTCCGGCGAGGGCGAGGGCGATGCCACCTACGGCAAGCTGACCCTGAAGTTCATCTGCACCACCGGCAA
GCTGCCCGTGCCCTGGCCCACCCTCGTGACCACCCTGACCTACGGCGTGCAGTGCTTCAGCCGCTACCCC
GACCACATGAAGCAGCACGACTTCTTCAAGTCCGCCATGCCCGAAGGCTACGTCCAGGAGCGCACCATCT
TCTTCAAGGACGACGGCAACTACAAGACCCGCGCCGAGGTGAAGTTCGAGGGCGACACCCTGGTGAACCG
CATCGAGCTGAAGGGCATCGACTTCAAGGAGGACGGCAACATCCTGGGGCACAAGCTGGAGTACAACTAC
AACAGCCACAACGTCTATATCATGGCCGACAAGCAGAAGAACGGCATCAAGGTGAACTTCAAGATCCGCC
ACAACATCGAGGACGGCAGCGTGCAGCTCGCCGACCACTACCAGCAGAACACCCCCATCGGCGACGGCCC
CGTGCTGCTGCCCGACAACCACTACCTGAGCACCCAGTCCGCCCTGAGCAAAGACCCCAACGAGAAGCGC
GATCACATGGTCCTGCTGGAGTTCGTGACCGCCGCCGGGATCACTCTCGGCATGGACGAGCTGTACAAGG
ATGCTCTTCAAAAAAAACTTGAAGAACTTGAACTTGACGAATGAACTAGTATCTGCGGCCGCTTCGAGCA
GACATGATAAGATACATTGATGAGTTTGGACAAACCACAACTAGAATGCAGTGAAAAAAATGCTTTATTT
GTGAAATTTGTGATGCTATTGCTTTATTTGTAACCATTATAAGCTGCAATAAACAAGTTAACAACAACAA
TTGCATTCATTTTATGTTTCAGGTTCAGGGGGAGATGTGGGAGGTTTTTTAAAGCAAGTAAAACCTCTAC
AAATGTGGTAAAATCGATAAGGATCCGGGCTGGCGTAATAGCGAAGAGGCCCGCACCGATCGCCCTTCCC
AACAGTTGCGCAGCCTGAATGGCGAATGG
[124 nt withheld, positions 3460-3583]
C
[91 nt withheld, positions 3585-3675]
A
[49 nt withheld, positions 3677-3725]
CCTTTGACGTTGGAGTCCACGTTCTTT
[37 nt withheld, positions 3753-3789]
ACCCTATCTCGGTCTATTCTTTTGATTTATAAGGGATTTTGCCGATTTCGGCCTATTGGTTAAAAAATGA
GCTGATTTAACAAAAATTTAACGCGAATTTTAACAAAATATTAACGCTTACAATTTCCTGATGCGGTATT
TTCTCCTTACGCATCTGTGCGGTATTTCACACCGCATATGGTGCACTCTCAGTACAATCTGCTCTGATGC
CGCATAGTTAAGCCAGCCCCGACACCCGCCAACACCCGCTGACGCGCCCTGACGGGCTTGTCTGCTCCCG
GCATCCGCTTACAGACAAGCTGTGACCGTCTCCGGGAGCTGCATGTGTCAGAGGTTTTCACCGTCATCAC
CGAAACGCGCGAGACGAAAGGGCCTCGTGATACGCCTATTTTTATAGGTTAATGTCATGATAATAATGGT
TTCTTAGACGTCAGGTGGCACTTTTCGGGGAAATGTGCGCGGAACCCCTATTTGTTTATTTTTCTAAATA
CATTCAAATATGTATCCGCTCATGAGACAATAACCCTGATAAATGCTTCAATAATATTGAAAAAGGAAGA
GTATGAGTATTCAACATTTCCGTGTCGCCCTTATTCCCTTTTTTGCGGCATTTTGCCTTCCTGTTTTTGC
TCACCCAGAAACGCTGGTGAAAGTAAAAGATGCTGAAGATCAGTTGGGTGCACGAGTGGGTTACATCGAA
CTGGATCTCAACAGCGGTAAGATCCTTGAGAGTTTTCGCCCCGAAGAACGTTTTCCAATGATGAGCACTT
TTAAAGTGCTGCTATGTGGCGCGGTATTATCCCGTATTGACGCCGGGCAAGAGCAACTCGGTCGCCGCAT
ACACTATTCTCAGAATGACTTGGTTGAGTACTCACCAGTCACAGAAAAGCATCTTACGGATGGCATGACA
GTAAGAGAATTATGCAGTGCTGCCATAACCATGAGTGATAACACTGCGGCCAACTTACTTCTGACAACGA
TCGGAGGACCGAAGGAGCTAACCGCTTTTTTGCACAACATGGGGGATCATGTAACTCGCCTTGATCGTTG
GGAACCGGAGCTGAATGAAGCCATACCAAACGACGAGCGTGACACCACGATGCCTGTAGCAATGGCAACA
ACGTTGCGCAAACTATTAACTGGCGAACTACTTACTCTAGCTTCCCGGCAACAATTAATAGACTGGATGG
AGGCGGATAAAGTTGCAGGACCACTTCTGCGCTCGGCCCTTCCGGCTGGCTGGTTTATTGCTGATAAATC
TGGAGCCGGTGAGCGTGGGTCTCGCGGTATCATTGCAGCACTGGGGCCAGATGGTAAGCCCTCCCGTATC
GTAGTTATCTACACGACGGGGAGTCAGGCAACTATGGATGAACGAAATAGACAGATCGCTGAGATAGGTG
CCTCACTGATTAAGCATTGGTAACTGTCAGACCAAGTTTACTCATATATACTTTAGATTGATTTAAAACT
TCATTTTTAATTTAAAAGGATCTAGGTGAAGATCCTTTTTGATAATCTCATGACCAAAATCCCTTAACGT
GAGTTTTCGTTCCACTGAGCGTCAGACCCCGTAGAAAAGATCAAAGGATCTTCTTGAGATCCTTTTTTTC
TGCGCGTAATCTGCTGCTTGCAAACAAAAAACCACCGCTACCAGCGGTGGTTTGTTTGCCGGATCAAGAG
CTACCAACTCTTTTTCCGAAGGTAACTGGCTTCAGCAGAGCGCAGATACCAAATACTGTTCTTCTAGTGT
AGCCGTAGTTAGGCCACCACTTCAAGAACTCTGTAGCACCGCCTACATACCTCGCTCTGCTAATCCTGTT
ACCAGTGGCTGCTGCCAGTGGCGATAAGTCGTGTCTTACCGGGTTGGACTCAAGACGATAGTTACCGGAT
AAGGCGCAGCGGTCGGGCTGAACGGGGGGTTCGTGCACACAGCCCAGCTTGGAGCGAACGACCTACACCG
AACTGAGATACCTACAGCGTGAGCTATGAGAAAGCGCCACGCTTCCCGAAGGGAGAAAGGCGGACAGGTA
TCCGGTAAGCGGCAGGGTCGGAACAGGAGAGCGCACGAGGGAGCTTCCAGGGGGAAACGCCTGGTATCTT
TATAGTCCTGTCGGGTTTCGCCACCTCTGACTTGAGCGTCGATTTTTGTGATGCTCGTCAGGGGGGCGGA
GCCTATGGAAAAACGCCAGCAACGCGGCCTTTTTACGGTTCCTGGCCTTTTGCTGGCCTTTTGCTCACAT
GGCTCGACAGATCT
